Addgene plasmid #209769: pPB-CAG-NPHP1
Purpose: Human NPHP1 (Nephrocystin 1) gene is inserted into pPB-PGK-destination (Plasmid #60436).
Depositing lab: Yohei Hayashi. Depositing organization: RIKEN BioResource Research Center.
Backbone
  Vector backbone: pPB-PGK-destination
  Backbone manufacturer: Austin Smith
  Backbone size w/o insert (bp): 7725
  Total vector size (bp): 10101
  Vector type: Mammalian Expression ; PiggyBac Transposon
  Selectable markers: Hygromycin
Growth in bacteria
  Bacterial resistance: Ampicillin, 100 μg/mL
  Growth temperature: 37°C
  Growth strain: NEB Stable
  Copy number: High Copy
Gene/Insert
  Gene/Insert name: NPHP1 (alt name: Nephrocystin 1)
  Species: H. sapiens (human), Synthetic
  Insert size (bp): 1884
  GenBank ID: NM_001128178.3
  Entrez Gene: NPHP1 (a.k.a. JBTS4, NPH1, SLSN1)
  Promoter: CAG
  Tag / fusion protein: HA tag (N terminal on insert)
  Cloning method: Gateway Cloning
  Sequencing primers: 5′ pCAGGS-5; 3′ BGH-rev
Terms and licenses: Academic/Nonprofit Terms; Industry Terms: Not Available to Industry
How to cite: pPB-CAG-NPHP1 was a gift from Yohei Hayashi (Addgene plasmid # 209769 ; http://n2t.net/addgene:209769 ; RRID:Addgene_209769)
