[The description below was written by a language model from this plasmid's Addgene catalogue record and pLannotate feature annotations shown in this document.]
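Description:
pPB-CAG-NPHP1 is a piggyBac transposon vector for stable expression of human NPHP1 (nephrocystin 1) in mammalian cells, made by Gateway cloning of the coding sequence into the pPB-PGK-destination backbone. In bacteria it is maintained through a high-copy ColE1/pUC-type origin with ampicillin resistance (AmpR under its own bla promoter). An f1 origin, T3 and T7 promoters and lac/lacZα remnants are carried over from the parental cloning vector.

The expression unit uses the composite CAG promoter, annotated here as the CMV immediate-early enhancer, the chicken β-actin promoter and a chimeric β-actin/β-globin intron, which gives strong, broadly active transcription. It drives the NPHP1 open reading frame, which the record says carries an N-terminal HA tag for detection, although the tag is not separately annotated. The transcript ends at a bovine growth hormone polyadenylation signal. A second cassette, on the opposite strand, expresses hygromycin resistance from the mouse PGK promoter with a PGK poly(A) signal, allowing selection of cells that have integrated the transposon. Two loxP sites are annotated, one next to the PGK-HygR cassette and one downstream of the bGH poly(A) signal; the record does not state their purpose.

The piggyBac terminal repeats expected from the vector type are not annotated in the feature table, so the transposon boundaries cannot be read from it. Some sizes also disagree: the sequenced record is 9,564 nt against a catalogue total of 10,101 bp, and the annotated NPHP1 region spans about 2.0 kb against a listed insert of 1,884 bp. Co-delivery with a piggyBac transposase would be the usual route to genomic integration, suiting studies of this ciliopathy-associated gene.
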