Features (pLannotate 1.2.2; 27 found; start..end, strand, type, name):
      1..380     +  enhancer       CMV enhancer: human cytomegalovirus immediate early enhancer
    382..657     +  promoter       chicken β-actin promoter: No description available
    658..1673    +  intron         chimeric intron: chimera between introns from chicken β-actin and rabbit β-globin
   1729..1746    -  misc_feature   MCS (fragment): pBluescript multiple cloning site
   1747..3777    +  CDS            NPHP1 (fragment): NPHP1_HUMAN - Also known as NPH1. Experimental evidence at protein level: Swiss-Prot protein existence level 1. Together with BCAR1 it may play a role in the control of epithelial cell polarity (By similarity). Involved in the organization of apical junctions in kidney cells together with NPHP4 and RPGRIP1L/NPHP8 (By similarity). Does not seem to be strictly required for ciliogenesis (By similarity). Seems to help to recruit PTK2B/PYK2 to cell matrix adhesions, thereby initiating phosphorylation of PTK2B/PYK2 and PTK2B/PYK2-dependent signaling (By similarity). May play a role in the regulation
   3839..3855    -  protein_bind   lac operator: The lac repressor binds to the lac operator to inhibit transcription in E. coli. This inhibition can be relieved by adding lactose or isopropyl-β-D-thiogalactopyranoside (IPTG). lac repressor encoded by lacI
   3863..3893    -  promoter       lac promoter: promoter for the E. coli lac operon
   3908..3929    -  protein_bind   CAP binding site: CAP binding activates transcription in the presence of cAMP. E. coli catabolite activator protein
   3942..3981    -  CDS            lacI (fragment): lac repressor; lacI; The lac repressor binds to the lac operator to inhibit transcription in E. coli. This inhibition can be relieved by adding lactose or isopropyl-β-D-thiogalactopyranoside (IPTG).
   3995..4219    +  polyA_signal   bGH poly(A) signal: bovine growth hormone polyadenylation signal
   4223..4244    +  promoter       SV40 promoter (fragment): SV40 enhancer and early promoter
   4296..4329    -  protein_bind   loxP: Cre-mediated recombination occurs in the 8-bp core sequence (GCATACAT). Cre recombinase
   4586..4604    -  promoter       T3 promoter: promoter for bacteriophage T3 RNA polymerase
   4649..4665    -  protein_bind   lac operator: The lac repressor binds to the lac operator to inhibit transcription in E. coli. This inhibition can be relieved by adding lactose or isopropyl-β-D-thiogalactopyranoside (IPTG). lac repressor encoded by lacI
   4673..4703    -  promoter       lac promoter: promoter for the E. coli lac operon
   4718..4739    -  protein_bind   CAP binding site: CAP binding activates transcription in the presence of cAMP. E. coli catabolite activator protein
   4752..4844    -  CDS            lacI (fragment): lac repressor; lacI; The lac repressor binds to the lac operator to inhibit transcription in E. coli. This inhibition can be relieved by adding lactose or isopropyl-β-D-thiogalactopyranoside (IPTG).
   5027..5615    -  rep_origin     ori: high-copy-number ColE1/pMB1/pBR322/pUC origin of replication
   5786..6646    -  CDS            AmpR: β-lactamase; bla; confers resistance to ampicillin, carbenicillin, and related antibiotics
   6647..6751    -  promoter       AmpR promoter: bla
   6804..7232    -  rep_origin     f1 ori (sequence partly withheld): f1 bacteriophage origin of replication; arrow indicates direction of (+) strand synthesis
   7237..7394    -  CDS            lacZα (fragment): LacZα fragment of β-galactosidase; lacZ fragment
   7397..7415    +  promoter       T7 promoter: promoter for bacteriophage T7 RNA polymerase
   7737..7946    -  polyA_signal   PGK poly(A) signal (fragment): mouse phosphoglycerate kinase 1 polyadenylation signal
   7950..8975    -  CDS            HygR: aminoglycoside phosphotransferase from E. coli; aph(4)-Ia; confers resistance to hygromycin
   8994..9493    -  promoter       PGK promoter: mouse phosphoglycerate kinase 1 promoter
   9516..9549    -  protein_bind   loxP: Cre-mediated recombination occurs in the 8-bp core sequence (GCATACAT). Cre recombinase
>Addgene plasmid #209769 | pPB-CAG-NPHP1 | addgene full sequence | sequence record 417213 | Addgene NGS Result
GACATTGATTATTGACTAGTTATTAATAGTAATCAATTACGGGGTCATTAGTTCATAGCCCATATATGGA
GTTCCGCGTTACATAACTTACGGTAAATGGCCCGCCTGGCTGACCGCCCAACGACCCCCGCCCATTGACG
TCAATAATGACGTATGTTCCCATAGTAACGCCAATAGGGACTTTCCATTGACGTCAATGGGTGGAGTATT
TACGGTAAACTGCCCACTTGGCAGTACATCAAGTGTATCATATGCCAAGTACGCCCCCTATTGACGTCAA
TGACGGTAAATGGCCCGCCTGGCATTATGCCCAGTACATGACCTTATGGGACTTTCCTACTTGGCAGTAC
ATCTACGTATTAGTCATCGCTATTACCATGGTCGAGGTGAGCCCCACGTTCTGCTTCACTCTCCCCATCT
CCCCCCCCTCCCCACCCCCAATTTTGTATTTATTTATTTTTTAATTATTTTGTGCAGCGATGGGGGCGGG
GGGGGGGGGGGCGCGCGCCAGGCGGGGCGGGGSGGGGSGAGGGGCGGGGCGGGGCGAGGCGGAGAGGTGC
GGCGGCAGCCAATCAGAGCGGCGCGCTCCGAAAGTTTCCTTTTATGGCGAGGCGGCGGCGGCGGCGGCCC
TATAAAAAGCGAAGCGCGCGGCGGGCGGGAGTCGCTGCGCGCTGCCTTCGCCCCGTGCCCCGCTCCGCCG
CCGCCTCGCGCCGCCCGCCCCGGCTCTGACTGACCGCGTTACTCCCACAGGTGAGCGGGCGGGACGGCCC
TTCTCCTCCGGGCTGTAATTAGCGCTTGGTTTAATGACGGCTTGTTTCTTTTCTGTGGCTGCGTGAAAGC
CTTGAGGGGCTCCGGGAGGGCCCTTTGTGCGGGGGGAGCGGCTCGGGGGGTGCGTGCGTGTGTGTGTGCG
TGGGGAGCGCCGCGTGCGGCTCCGCGCTGCCCGGCGGCTGTGAGCGCTGCGGGCGCGGCGCGGGGCTTTG
TGCGCTCCGCAGTGTGCGCGAGGGGAGCGCGGCCGGGGGCGGTGCCCCGCGGTGCGGGGGGGCTGCGAGG
GGAACAAAGGCTGCGTGCGGGGTGTGTGCGTGGGGGGGTGAGCAGGGGGTGTGGGCGCGTCGGTCGGGCT
GCAACCCCCCCTGCACCCCCCTCCCCGAGTTGCTGAGCACGGCCCGGCTTCGGGTGCGGGGCTCCGTACG
GGGCGTGGCGCGGGGCTCGCCGTGCCGGGCGGGGGGTGGCGGCAGGTGGGGGTGCCGGGCGGGGCGGGGC
CGCCTCGGGCCGGGGAGGGCTCGGGGGAGGGGCGCGGCGGCCCCCGGAGCGCCGGCGGCTGTCGAGGCGC
GGCGAGCCGCAGCCATTGCCTTTTATGGTAATCGTGCGAGAGGGCGCAGGGACTTCCTTTGTCCCAAATC
TGTGCGGAGCCGAAATCTGGGAGGCGCCGCCGCACCCCCTCTAGCGGGCGCGGGGCGAAGCGGTGCGGCG
CCGGCAGGAAGGAAATGGGCGGGGAGGGCCTTCGTGCGTCGCCGCGCCGCCGTCCCCTTCTCCCTCTCCA
GCCTCGGGGCTGTCCGCGGGGGGACGGCTGCCTTCGGGGGGGACGGGGCAGGGCGGGGTTCGGCTTCTGG
CGTGTGACCGGCGGCTCTAGAGCCTCTGCTAACCATGTTCATGCCTTCTTCTTTTTCCTACAGCTCCTGG
GCAACGTGCTGGTTATTGTGCTGTCTCATCATTTTGGCAAAGAATTCCTCGACGGTATCGATAAGCATGC
TGGCGAGACGACAGCGAGATCCTCTCCAGGCCCTGCGGCGCCGCAATCAGGAGCTGAAGCAACAGGTTGA
TAGTTTGCTTTCTGAGAGCCAACTGAAAGAAGCTCTAGAACCCAATAAAAGACAACATATTTATCAAAGA
TGTATCCAGTTAAAGCAGGCAATAGATGAAAATAAAAATGCTCTTCAAAAATTAAGCAAAGCTGATGAAT
CTGCACCTGTTGCAAACTATAATCAGAGAAAAGAAGAGGAGCATACTCTTTTGGACAAGCTTACCCAACA
ACTGCAGGGCCTTGCTGTGACAATAAGCAGAGAAAATATAACTGAAGTTGGGGCACCTACTGAAGAAGAG
GAAGAAAGTGAAAGTGAAGATAGTGAAGACAGTGGTGGGGAGGAAGAAGATGCAGAGGAGGAAGAGGAAG
AGAAAGAGGAAAATGAATCTCACAAATGGTCAACCGGTGAAGAATACATCGCTGTTGGAGATTTTACTGC
TCAGCAAGTTGGAGATCTTACATTTAAGAAAGGGGAAATTCTCCTTGTAATTGAAAAAAAACCTGATGGT
TGGTGGATAGCTAAGGATGCCAAAGGAAATGAAGGTCTTGTTCCCAGAACCTACCTAGAGCCTTATAGTG
AAGAAGAAGAAGGCCAAGAGTCAAGTGAAGAGGGCAGTGAAGAAGATGTAGAGGCGGTGGATGAAACAGC
AGATGGAGCAGAAGTTAAGCAAAGAACTGATCCCCACTGGAGTGCTGTTCAGAAAGCGATTTCAGAGCAG
ATAAACACTGTTGATGTGTTAACTACGATGGGAGCTATTCCTGCAGGGTTCAGGCCTTCCACGCTCTCAC
AGCTTCTGGAGGAAGGGAATCAATTTCGAGCAAATTACTTCTTACAACCAGAGCTCATGCCTTCACAACT
GGCCTTCAGAGATCTGATGTGGGATGCTACAGAAGGCACTATTAGGTCGAGACCAAGTCGTATTTCATTG
ATTCTGACATTATGGAGCTGTAAAATGATTCCTCTTCCAGGAATGAGCATACAGGTTCTCAGCAGACATG
TACGCCTCTGTCTATTTGATGGTAATAAGGTTCTGAGCAACATTCATACAGTCAGAGCCACATGGCAACC
TAAAAAGCCCAAAACATGGACCTTTTCTCCCCAGGTTACTCGCATCTTACCATGTTTGCTTGATGGTGAT
TGCTTTATCAGGTCTAATTCTGCATCTCCAGATCTTGGAATATTATTTGAACTTGGAATTTCTTATATTC
GCAATTCAACTGGTGAAAGAGGAGAGTTAAGCTGTGGCTGGGTGTTTCTTAAACTTTTTGATGCCAGTGG
AGTTCCTATTCCAGCAAAAACTTATGAGCTTTTCTTGAATGGTGGTACTCCTTATGAAAAAGGTATTGAA
GTGGACCCTTCAATATCCAGAAGAGCACACGGCAGTGTTTTCTACCAGATTATGACAATGAGAAGGCAGC
CTCAACTTCTAGTGAAACTGAGATCCTTGAACAGAAGATCAAGAAATGTACTAAGTCTACTGCCAGAAAC
ATTAATTGGAAATATGTGTTCTATTCACTTGTTGATATTTTATCGACAAATTCTTGGAGATGTGCTCCTG
AAAGACAGGATGAGCTTGCAAAGTACTGATTTAATTAGCCATCCCATGCTGGCCACCTTCCCCATGCTCT
TGGAGCAGCCTGATGTGATGGATGCTCTCAGGAGTTCGTGGGCTGGAAAAGAAAGCACATTAAAAAGATC
AGAGAAGAGAGACAAAGAGTTCCTGAAGTCCACGTTTCTCCTGGTTTACCATGACTGCGTGCTCCCACTT
CTCCACTCCACACGCCTACCCCCATTCAGGTGGGCAGAAGAAGAGACTGAGACTGCACGGTGGAAAGTTA
TCACTGACTTCCTTAAGCAAAACCAAGAAAACCAGGGCGCCCTCCAAGCTCTGCTGTCACCAGACGGAGT
TCATGAACCTTTTGACCTTTCAGAGCAGACCTATGACTTCTTGGGTGAAATGAGAAAGAATGCAGTGTGA
TTGTACAAAGTGGTGATAGCTTGGCGTAATCATGGTCATAGCTGTTTCCTGTGTGAAATTGTTATCCGCT
CACAATTCCACACAACATACGAGCCGGAAGCATAAAGTGTAAAGCCTGGGGTGCCTAATGAGTGAGCTAA
CTCACATTAATTGCGTTGCGCTCACTGCCCGCTTTCCAGTCGGGAAACCTGTCGTGCCAGCGGATCAGCC
TCGACTGTGCCTTCTAGTTGCCAGCCATCTGTTGTTTGCCCCTCCCCCGTGCCTTCCTTGACCCTGGAAG
GTGCCACTCCCACTGTCCTTTCCTAATAAAATGAGGAAATTGCATCGCATTGTCTGAGTAGGTGTCATTC
TATTCTGGGGGGTGGGGTGGGGCAGGACAGCAAGGGGGAGGATTGGGAAGACAATAGCAGGCATGCTGGG
GATGCGGTGGGCTCTATGGCTTCTGAGGCGGAAAGAACCAGCTGGGGCTCGAGATCCACTAGTTCTAGCC
TCGAGGCTAGAGCGGCCGCGTCGAGATAACTTCGTATAATGTATGCTATACGAAGTTATGTTTTGTTACT
TTATAGAAGAAATTTTGAGTTTTTGTTTTTTTTTAATAAATAAATAAACATAAATAAATTGTTTGTTGAA
TTTATTATTAGTATGTAAGTGTAAATATAATAAAACTTAATATCTATTCAAATTAATAAATAAACCTCGA
TATACAGACCGATAAAACACATGCGTCAATTTTACGCATGATTATCTTTAACGTACGTCACAATATGATT
ATCTTTCTAGGGTTAAAGAGCTCCAGCTTTTGTTCCCTTTAGTGAGGGTTAATTTCGAGCTTGGCGTAAT
CATGGTCATAGCTGTTTCCTGTGTGAAATTGTTATCCGCTCACAATTCCACACAACATACGAGCCGGAAG
CATAAAGTGTAAAGCCTGGGGTGCCTAATGAGTGAGCTAACTCACATTAATTGCGTTGCGCTCACTGCCC
GCTTTCCAGTCGGGAAACCTGTCGTGCCAGCTGCATTAATGAATCGGCCAACGCGCGGGGAGAGGCGGTT
TGCGTATTGGGCGCTCTTCCGCTTCCTCGCTCACTGACTCGCTGCGCTCGGTCGTTCGGCTGCGGCGAGC
GGTATCAGCTCACTCAAAGGCGGTAATACGGTTATCCACAGAATCAGGGGATAACGCAGGAAAGAACATG
TGAGCAAAAGGCCAGCAAAAGGCCAGGAACCGTAAAAAGGCCGCGTTGCTGGCGTTTTTCCATAGGCTCC
GCCCCCCTGACGAGCATCACAAAAATCGACGCTCAAGTCAGAGGTGGCGAAACCCGACAGGACTATAAAG
ATACCAGGCGTTTCCCCCTGGAAGCTCCCTCGTGCGCTCTCCTGTTCCGACCCTGCCGCTTACCGGATAC
CTGTCCGCCTTTCTCCCTTCGGGAAGCGTGGCGCTTTCTCATAGCTCACGCTGTAGGTATCTCAGTTCGG
TGTAGGTCGTTCGCTCCAAGCTGGGCTGTGTGCACGAACCCCCCGTTCAGCCCGACCGCTGCGCCTTATC
CGGTAACTATCGTCTTGAGTCCAACCCGGTAAGACACGACTTATCGCCACTGGCAGCAGCCACTGGTAAC
AGGATTAGCAGAGCGAGGTATGTAGGCGGTGCTACAGAGTTCTTGAAGTGGTGGCCTAACTACGGCTACA
CTAGAAGAACAGTATTTGGTATCTGCGCTCTGCTGAAGCCAGTTACCTTCGGAAAAAGAGTTGGTAGCTC
TTGATCCGGCAAACAAACCACCGCTGGTAGCGGTGGTTTTTTTGTTTGCAAGCAGCAGATTACGCGCAGA
AAAAAAGGATCTCAAGAAGATCCTTTGATCTTTTCTACGGGGTCTGACGCTCAGTGGAACGAAAACTCAC
GTTAAGGGATTTTGGTCATGAGATTATCAAAAAGGATCTTCACCTAGATCCTTTTAAATTAAAAATGAAG
TTTTAAATCAATCTAAAGTATATATGAGTAAACTTGGTCTGACAGTTACCAATGCTTAATCAGTGAGGCA
CCTATCTCAGCGATCTGTCTATTTCGTTCATCCATAGTTGCCTGACTCCCCGTCGTGTAGATAACTACGA
TACGGGAGGGCTTACCATCTGGCCCCAGTGCTGCAATGATACCGCGAGACCCACGCTCACCGGCTCCAGA
TTTATCAGCAATAAACCAGCCAGCCGGAAGGGCCGAGCGCAGAAGTGGTCCTGCAACTTTATCCGCCTCC
ATCCAGTCTATTAATTGTTGCCGGGAAGCTAGAGTAAGTAGTTCGCCAGTTAATAGTTTGCGCAACGTTG
TTGCCATTGCTACAGGCATCGTGGTGTCACGCTCGTCGTTTGGTATGGCTTCATTCAGCTCCGGTTCCCA
ACGATCAAGGCGAGTTACATGATCCCCCATGTTGTGCAAAAAAGCGGTTAGCTCCTTCGGTCCTCCGATC
GTTGTCAGAAGTAAGTTGGCCGCAGTGTTATCACTCATGGTTATGGCAGCACTGCATAATTCTCTTACTG
TCATGCCATCCGTAAGATGCTTTTCTGTGACTGGTGAGTACTCAACCAAGTCATTCTGAGAATAGTGTAT
GCGGCGACCGAGTTGCTCTTGCCCGGCGTCAATACGGGATAATACCGCGCCACATAGCAGAACTTTAAAA
GTGCTCATCATTGGAAAACGTTCTTCGGGGCGAAAACTCTCAAGGATCTTACCGCTGTTGAGATCCAGTT
CGATGTAACCCACTCGTGCACCCAACTGATCTTCAGCATCTTTTACTTTCACCAGCGTTTCTGGGTGAGC
AAAAACAGGAAGGCAAAATGCCGCAAAAAAGGGAATAAGGGCGACACGGAAATGTTGAATACTCATACTC
TTCCTTTTTCAATATTATTGAAGCATTTATCAGGGTTATTGTCTCATGAGCGGATACATATTTGAATGTA
TTTAGAAAAATAAACAAATAGGGGTTCCGCGCACATTTCCCCGAAAAGTGCCACCTAAATTGTAAGCGTT
AATATTTTGTTAAAATTCGCGTTAAATTTTTGTTAAATCAGCTCATTTTTTAACCAATAGGCCGAAATCG
GCAAAATCCCTTATAAATCAAAAGAATAGACCGAGATAGGGT
[37 nt withheld, positions 6903-6939]
AAAGAACGTGGACTCCAACGTCAAAGG
[49 nt withheld, positions 6967-7015]
T
[91 nt withheld, positions 7017-7107]
G
[124 nt withheld, positions 7109-7232]
CCCATTCGCCATTCAGGCTGCGCAACTGTTGGGAAGGGCGATCGGTGCGGGCCTCTTCGCTATTACGCCA
GCTGGCGAAAGGGGGATGTGCTGCAAGGCGATTAAGTTGGGTAACGCCAGGGTTTTCCCAGTCACGACGT
TGTAAAACGACGGCCAGTGAATTGTAATACGACTCACTATAGGGCGAATTGGGTACCTTAACCCTAGAAA
GATAGTCTGCGTAAAATTGACGCATGCATTCTTGAAATATTGCTCTCTCTTTCTAAATAGCGCGAATCCG
TCGCTGTGCATTTAGGACATCTCAGTCGCCGCTTGGAGCTCCCGTGAGGCGTGCTTGTCAATGCGGTAAG
TGTCACTGATTTTGAACTATAACGACCGCGTGAGTCAAAATGACGCATGATTATCTTTTACGTGACTTTT
AAGATTTAACTCATACGATAATTATATTGTTATTTCATGTTCTACTTACGTGATAACTTATTATATATAT
ATTTTCTTGTTATAGATATCCAACTATGAAACATTATCATAAAGCAATAGTAAAGAGCCTTCAGTAAAGA
GCAGGCATTTATCTAATCCCACCCCACCCCCACCCCCGTAGCTCCAATCCTTCCATTCAAAATGTAGGTA
CTCTGTTCTCACCCTTCTTAACAAAGTATGACAGGAAAAACTTCCATGTGGACATCTTTATTGTTTAATA
GATCATCAATTTCTCGACTATTCCTTTGCCCTCGGACGAGTGCTGGGGCGTCGGTTTCCACTATCGGCGA
GTACTTCTACACAGCCATCGGTCCAGACGGCCGCGCTTCTGCGGGCGATTTGTGTACGCCCGACAGTCCC
GGCTCCGGATCGGACGATTGCGTCGCATCGACCCTGCGCCCAAGCTGCATCATCGAAATTGCCGTCAACC
AAGCTCTGATAGAGTTGGTCAAGACCAATGCGGAGCATATACGCCCGGAGCCGCGGCGATCCTGCAAGCT
CCGGATGCCTCCGCTCGAAGTAGCGCGTCTGCTGCTCCATACAAGCCAACCACGGCCTCCAGAAGAAGAT
GTTGGCGACCTCGTATTGGGAATCCCCGAACATCGCCTCGCTCCAGTCAATGACCGCTGTTATGCGGCCA
TTGTCCGTCAGGACATTGTTGGAGCCGAAATCCGCGTGCACGAGGTGCCGGACTTCGGGGCAGTCCTCGG
CCCAAAGCATCAGCTCATCGAGAGCCTGCGCGACGGACGCACTGACGGTGTCGTCCATCACAGTTTGCCA
GTGATACACATGGGGATCAGCAATCGCGCATATGAAATCACGCCATGTAGTGTATTGACCGATTCCTTGC
GGTCCGAATGGGCCGAACCCGCTCGTCTGGCTAAGATCGGCCGCAGCGATCGCATCCATGGCCTCCGCGA
CCGGCTGCAGAACAGCGGGCAGTTCGGTTTCAGGCAGGTCTTGCAACGTGACACCCTGTGCACGGCGGGA
GATGCAATAGGTCAGGCTCTCGCTGAATTCCCCAATGTCAAGCACTTCCGGAATCGGGAGCGCGGCCGAT
GCAAAGTGCCGATAAACATAACGATCTTTGTAGAAACCATCGGCGCAGCTATTTACCCGCAGGACATATC
CACGCCCTCCTACATCGAAGCTGAAAGCACGAGATTCTTCGCCCTCCGAGAGCTGCATCAGGTCGGAGAC
GCTGTCGAACTTTTCGATCAGAAACTTCTCGACAGACGTCGCGGTGAGTTCAGGCTTTTTCATGGTGGCG
GCTGGATCGGTCGAAAGGCCCGGAGATGAGGAAGAGGAGAACAGCGCGGCAGACGTGCGCTTTTGAAGCG
TGCAGAATGCCGGGCCTCCGGAGGACCTTCGGGCGCCCGCCCCGCCCCTGAGCCCGCCCCTGAGCCCGCC
CCCGGACCCACCCCTTCCCAGCCTCTGAGCCCAGAAAGCGAAGGAGCAAAGCTGCTATTGGCCGCTGCCC
CAAAGGCCTACCCGCTTCCATTGCTCAGCGGTGCTGTCCATCTGCACGAGACTAGTGAGACGTGCTACTT
CCATTTGTCACGTCCTGCACGACGCGAGCTGCGGGGCGGGGGGGAACTTCCTGACTAGGGGAGGAGTAGA
AGGTGGCGCGAAGGGGCCACCAAAGAACGGAGCCGGTTGGCGCCTACCGGTGGATGTGGAATGTGTGCGA
GGCCAGAGGCCACTTGTGTAGCGCCAAGTGCCCAGCGGGGCTGCTAAAGCGCATGCTCCAGACTGCCTTG
GGAAAAGCGCCTCCCCTACCCGGTAGAATTCATCGATGATATCATAACTTCGTATAATGTATGCTATACG
AAGTTATGCGGCCCTCGAGGTC
